Addgene plasmid #143016: TFORF0223
Purpose: Lentiviral vector for overexpressing transcription factor ORFs with unique 24-bp barcodes. Barcodes facilitate identification of transcription factors in pooled screens.
Depositing lab: Feng Zhang. Depositing organization: Broad Institute. Publication: A transcription factor atlas of directed differentiation. Joung J, Ma S, Tay T, Geiger-Schuller KR, Kirchgatterer PC, Verdine VK, Guo B, Arias-Garcia MA, Allen WE, Singh A, Kuksenko O, Abudayyeh OO, Gootenberg JS, Fu Z, Macrae RK, Buenrostro JD, Regev A, Zhang F. Cell. 2023 Jan 5;186(1):209-229.e26. doi: 10.1016/j.cell.2022.11.026. PubMed 36608654.
Backbone
  Vector backbone: pLX_TRC317
  Backbone manufacturer: Broad Institute Genetic Perturbation Platform
  Backbone size w/o insert (bp): 8264
  Vector type: Mammalian Expression, Lentiviral
  Selectable markers: Puromycin
Growth in bacteria
  Bacterial resistance: Ampicillin, 100 μg/mL
  Growth temperature: 37°C
  Growth strain: NEB Stable
  Copy number: High Copy
Gene/Insert
  Gene/Insert name: ZNF479
  Species: H. sapiens (human)
  Insert size (bp): 1676
  Entrez Gene: ZNF479 (a.k.a. HKr19, KR19)
  Promoter: EF1a
  Cloning method: Unknown
  Sequencing primers: 5′ GGGTGGAGACTGAAGTTAGGCCAG; 3′ CACATAGCGTAAAAGGAGCAACATAG
Terms and licenses: Academic/Nonprofit Terms; Industry Terms: Not Available to Industry
Depositor comments: XM_017012777,XM_011515604,XM_011515608,NM_033273,ENST00000331162,ENST00000319636 . The transcription factor ORF portion of this plasmid was synthesized by Genewiz. Please test multiple small colonies in case of plasmid recombination. To make this collection available in a timely manner, a portion of this collection was not fully sequenced by Addgene. If an Addgene verified full plasmid sequence is not available, please contact us prior to placing an order to request the full sequence.
How to cite: TFORF0223 was a gift from Feng Zhang (Addgene plasmid # 143016 ; http://n2t.net/addgene:143016 ; RRID:Addgene_143016)
