[The description below was written by a language model from this plasmid's Addgene catalogue record and pLannotate feature annotations shown in this document.]
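Description:
TFORF0223 is a lentiviral mammalian expression plasmid built on the pLX_TRC317 backbone. It carries the human zinc-finger transcription factor ZNF479 (also known as HKr19/KR19) as a synthesized open reading frame under the strong constitutive EF-1α promoter. It belongs to a barcoded transcription factor ORF collection in which each construct carries a unique 24-bp barcode, so that the overexpressed factor can be identified by sequencing in pooled screens. The automated annotation labels only the first part of the ORF, and assigns it to the related KRAB zinc-finger protein ZNF679. This most likely reflects homology within this gene family rather than a different insert. The barcode itself is not annotated. A WPRE downstream of the ORF region enhances transcript stability and expression.

The viral framework is a third-generation, self-inactivating design. An RSV promoter drives a truncated HIV-1 5' LTR, followed by the Ψ packaging signal with a partial gag sequence, the RRE for Rev-dependent nuclear export, and a cPPT/CTS that aids nuclear import. The 3' LTR has the ΔU3 deletion, which silences LTR promoter activity after integration. Within the proviral region, an SV40 early promoter drives a puromycin N-acetyltransferase cassette upstream of the EF-1α unit, allowing selection of transduced cells. Outside the LTRs are an SV40 poly(A) signal and SV40 origin. The bacterial elements are a high-copy ColE1/pUC-type origin, an f1 origin and β-lactamase for ampicillin selection. The depositor notes a risk of plasmid recombination, as expected for a repeat-containing lentiviral vector. The construct is typically used to produce lentivirus for stable ZNF479 overexpression, alone or in pooled libraries, for example in directed differentiation screens.
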