Features (pLannotate 1.2.2; 31 found; start..end, strand, type, name):
      1..1179    +  promoter       EF-1α promoter: strong constitutive promoter for human elongation factor EF-1α
   1196..1738    +  CDS            ZNF679 (fragment): ZN679_HUMAN - Experimental evidence at protein level: Swiss-Prot protein existence level 1. May be involved in transcriptional regulation. From Homo sapiens (Human).
   2783..2836    +  promoter       U6 promoter (fragment): RNA polymerase III promoter for human U6 snRNA
   2878..3466    +  misc_feature   WPRE: woodchuck hepatitis virus posttranscriptional regulatory element
   3517..3536    +  misc_feature   cPPT/CTS (fragment): central polypurine tract and central termination sequence of HIV-1
   3538..3771    +  LTR            3' LTR (ΔU3): self-inactivating 3' long terminal repeat (LTR) from HIV-1
   3849..3970    +  polyA_signal   SV40 poly(A) signal: SV40 polyadenylation signal
   4010..4145    +  rep_origin     SV40 ori: SV40 origin of replication
   4166..4184    -  promoter       T7 promoter: promoter for bacteriophage T7 RNA polymerase
   4192..4347    +  CDS            lacZα (fragment): LacZα fragment of β-galactosidase; lacZ fragment
   4352..4780    +  rep_origin     f1 ori (sequence partly withheld): f1 bacteriophage origin of replication; arrow indicates direction of (+) strand synthesis
   4833..4937    +  promoter       AmpR promoter: bla
   4938..5798    +  CDS            AmpR: β-lactamase; bla; confers resistance to ampicillin, carbenicillin, and related antibiotics
   5969..6557    +  rep_origin     ori: high-copy-number ColE1/pMB1/pBR322/pUC origin of replication
   6740..6832    +  CDS            lacI (fragment): lac repressor; lacI; The lac repressor binds to the lac operator to inhibit transcription in E. coli. This inhibition can be relieved by adding lactose or isopropyl-β-D-thiogalactopyranoside (IPTG).
   6845..6866    +  protein_bind   CAP binding site: CAP binding activates transcription in the presence of cAMP. E. coli catabolite activator protein
   6881..6911    +  promoter       lac promoter: promoter for the E. coli lac operon
   6919..6935    +  protein_bind   lac operator: The lac repressor binds to the lac operator to inhibit transcription in E. coli. This inhibition can be relieved by adding lactose or isopropyl-β-D-thiogalactopyranoside (IPTG). lac repressor encoded by lacI
   6980..6998    +  promoter       T3 promoter: promoter for bacteriophage T3 RNA polymerase
   7026..7252    +  promoter       RSV promoter: Rous sarcoma virus enhancer/promoter
   7253..7433    +  LTR            5' LTR (truncated): truncated 5' long terminal repeat (LTR) from HIV-1
   7480..7605    +  misc_feature   HIV-1 Ψ: packaging signal of human immunodeficiency virus type 1
   7589..7952    +  CDS            HIV-1 gag (fragment): gag protein from human immunodeficiency virus 1; gag
   8098..8331    +  misc_feature   RRE: The Rev response element (RRE) of HIV-1 allows for Rev-dependent mRNA export from the nucleus to the cytoplasm.
   8708..8734    +  CDS            Rev (fragment): human immunodeficiency virus 1 (HIV-1) Rev protein; rev; enhances nuclear export of unspliced and incompletely spliced viral mRNAs
   8741..8764    +  promoter       SV40 promoter (fragment): SV40 early promoter
   8765..8836    +  promoter       SV40 promoter (fragment): SV40 enhancer and early promoter
   8860..8995    +  rep_origin     SV40 ori: SV40 origin of replication
   9041..9637    +  CDS            PuroR (fragment): puromycin N-acetyltransferase; pac from Streptomyces; confers resistance to puromycin
   9686..9803    +  misc_feature   cPPT/CTS: central polypurine tract and central termination sequence of HIV-1
   9868..9934    +  CDS            small t antigen (fragment): SV40 (simian virus 40) small t antigen
>Addgene plasmid #143016 | TFORF0223 | addgene full sequence | sequence record 408979 | Addgene NGS Result
GGCTCCGGTGCCCGTCAGTGGGCAGAGCGCACATCGCCCACAGTCCCCGAGAAGTTGGGGGGAGGGGTCG
GCAATTGAACCGGTGCCTAGAGAAGGTGGCGCGGGGTAAACTGGGAAAGTGATGTCGTGTACTGGCTCCG
CCTTTTTCCCGAGGGTGGGGGAGAACCGTATATAAGTGCAGTAGTCGCCGTGAACGTTCTTTTTCGCAAC
GGGTTTGCCGCCAGAACACAGGTAAGTGCCGTGTGTGGTTCCCGCGGGCCTGGCCTCTTTACGGGTTATG
GCCCTTGCGTGCCTTGAATTACTTCCACCTGGCTGCAGTACGTGATTCTTGATCCCGAGCTTCGGGTTGG
AAGTGGGTGGGAGAGTTCGAGGCCTTGCGCTTAAGGAGCCCCTTCGCCTCGTGCTTGAGTTGAGGCCTGG
CCTGGGCGCTGGGGCCGCCGCGTGCGAATCTGGTGGCACCTTCGCGCCTGTCTCGCTGCTTTCGATAAGT
CTCTAGCCATTTAAAATTTTTGATGACCTGCTGCGACGCTTTTTTTCTGGCAAGATAGTCTTGTAAATGC
GGGCCAAGATCTGCACACTGGTATTTCGGTTTTTGGGGCCGCGGGCGGCGACGGGGCCCGTGCGTCCCAG
CGCACATGTTCGGCGAGGCGGGGCCTGCGAGCGCGGCCACCGAGAATCGGACGGGGGTAGTCTCAAGCTG
GCCGGCCTGCTCTGGTGCCTGGCCTCGCGCCGCCGTGTATCGCCCCGCCCTGGGCGGCAAGGCTGGCCCG
GTCGGCACCAGTTGCGTGAGCGGAAAGATGGCCGCTTCCCGGCCCTGCTGCAGGGAGCTCAAAATGGAGG
ACGCGGCGCTCGGGAGAGCGGGCGGGTGAGTCACCCACACAAAGGAAAAGGGCCTTTCCGTCCTCAGCCG
TCGCTTCATGTGACTCCACGGAGTACCGGGCGCCGTCCAGGCACCTCGATTAGTTCTCGAGCTTTTGGAG
TACGTCGTCTTTAGGTTGGGGGGAGGGGTTTTATGCGATGGAGTTTCCCCACACTGAGTGGGTGGAGACT
GAAGTTAGGCCAGCTTGGCACTTGATGTAATTCTCCTTGGAATTTGCCCTTTTTGAGTTTGGATCTTGGT
TCATTCTCAAGCCTCAGACAGTGGTTCAAAGTTTTTTTCTTCCATTTCAGGTGTCGTGAGGCTAGCACCG
CCACCATGGCTAAAAGACCAGGACCCCCTGGAAGCCGAGAAATGGGACTGTTGACATTCAGAGACATAGC
TATAGAATTCTCTCTGGAGGAATGGCAATGCCTGGATTGTGCTCAGCGGAATTTATATAGAGATGTGATG
TTAGAGAACTACAGAAACCTGGTCTCCCTGGGTATTGCTGTCTCTAAGCCAGACTTGATCACCTGTCTGG
AGCAAAATAAAGAGTCCCAGAATATAAAGAGAAATGAGATGGTAGCCAAACACCCAGTTACGCGTTCCCA
TTTCACCCAAGACCTTCAGCCAGAGCAGGGCATCAAAGATTCACTCCAAAAAGTAATACCAAGAACATAT
GGAAAATGTGGACATGAGAAATTACAATTTAAAAAATGCTGTAAAAGTGTGGGTGAATATGAGGTGCACA
AGGGAGGTTATAGTGAAGTTAACCAATGTTTGTCAACTACCCAAAACAAAATATTTCAGACTCATAAATA
TGTCAAAGTCTTTGGTAAATTTTCAAATTCCAATAGAGATAAAACAAGATATACTGGAAATAAACATTTC
AAATGTAACAAATATGGCAAATCATTTTGCATGCTTTCACACCTAAATCAACATCAGGTAATTCATACTA
GGGAGAAGTCCTACAAATGCAAAGAATGTGGCAAATCCTTTAACTGCTCCTCAAACCATACTACACATAA
AATAATTCATACTGGAGAGAAACCATATAGATGTGAGGAATGTGGCAAAGCCTTTAGCTGGTCTGCAAAC
CTTACTAGACATAAGAGAACTCATACTGGAGAGAAACCCTACACGTGTGAAGAATGTGGCCAAGCCTTTA
GGCGCTCCTCAGCACTTACTAACCACAAGAGAATTCATACTGGAGAGAGACCCTACAAATGTGAAGAATG
TGGCAAAGCCTTTAGCGTATCCTCAACCCTCACTGACCACAAGAGAATTCATACTGGAGAGAAACCCTGC
AGGTGTGAGGAATGTGGCAAAGCCTTTAGCTGGTCCTCAAACCTTACTAGACATAAGAGAATTCATACTA
GAGAGAAACCCTATGCCTGTGAAGAATGTGGCCAAGCCTTTAGCTTATCCTCGAACCTTATGAGACATAG
GAGAATTCATACTGGAGAGAAACCCTACACATGTGAAGAATGTGGCCAAGACTTTAGGCGCTCCTCAGCA
CTTACTATCCACAAGAGAATTCATACTGGAGAGAGACCCTACAAATGTGAAGAGTGTGGCAAAGTCTTTA
GCTTATCCTCAACCCTCACTGACCACAAGAGAATTCATACTGGAGAGAGACCCTACAAATGTGAAGAATG
TGGCAAAGCCTTTAGCTTATCCTCAACCCTCACTGACCACAAGAGAATTCATACTGGAGAGAGACCCTAC
ACATGTGAAGAATGTGGCAAAGCCTTTAATTGCTCCTCAACCCTTATGCAACATAAGAGAATTCATACTG
GAGAGAAACCCTACAAATGTGAAGAATGTGAGCAAGCTTTTAAGTGGCATTCAAGTCTTGCTAAACATAA
GATAATTCACACTGGAGAGAAACCCTACAAATGTGAATAGTAATGAACTAGTCCGTAACTTGAAAGTATT
TCGATTTCTTGGCTTTATATATCTTGTGGAAAGGACGATACTCACGCCAGGTCAGGGAGCTCACGCGTTA
AGTCGACAATCAACCTCTGGATTACAAAATTTGTGAAAGATTGACTGGTATTCTTAACTATGTTGCTCCT
TTTACGCTATGTGGATACGCTGCTTTAATGCCTTTGTATCATGCTATTGCTTCCCGTATGGCTTTCATTT
TCTCCTCCTTGTATAAATCCTGGTTGCTGTCTCTTTATGAGGAGTTGTGGCCCGTTGTCAGGCAACGTGG
CGTGGTGTGCACTGTGTTTGCTGACGCAACCCCCACTGGTTGGGGCATTGCCACCACCTGTCAGCTCCTT
TCCGGGACTTTCGCTTTCCCCCTCCCTATTGCCACGGCGGAACTCATCGCCGCCTGCCTTGCCCGCTGCT
GGACAGGGGCTCGGCTGTTGGGCACTGACAATTCCGTGGTGTTGTCGGGGAAATCATCGTCCTTTCCTTG
GCTGCTCGCCTGTGTTGCCACCTGGATTCTGCGCGGGACGTCCTTCTGCTACGTCCCTTCGGCCCTCAAT
CCAGCGGACCTTCCTTCCCGCGGCCTGCTGCCGGCTCTGCGGCCTCTTCCGCGTCTTCGCCTTCGCCCTC
AGACGAGTCGGATCTCCCTTTGGGCCGCCTCCCCGCGTCGACTTTAAGACCAATGACTTACAAGGCAGCT
GTAGATCTTAGCCACTTTTTAAAAGAAAAGGGGGGACTGGAAGGGCTAATTCACTCCCAACGAAGACAAG
ATCTGCTTTTTGCTTGTACTGGGTCTCTCTGGTTAGACCAGATCTGAGCCTGGGAGCTCTCTGGCTAACT
AGGGAACCCACTGCTTAAGCCTCAATAAAGCTTGCCTTGAGTGCTTCAAGTAGTGTGTGCCCGTCTGTTG
TGTGACTCTGGTAACTAGAGATCCCTCAGACCCTTTTAGTCAGTGTGGAAAATCTCTAGCAGTACGTATA
GTAGTTCATGTCATCTTATTATTCAGTATTTATAACTTGCAAAGAAATGAATATCAGAGAGTGAGAGGAA
CTTGTTTATTGCAGCTTATAATGGTTACAAATAAAGCAATAGCATCACAAATTTCACAAATAAAGCATTT
TTTTCACTGCATTCTAGTTGTGGTTTGTCCAAACTCATCAATGTATCTTATCATGTCTGGCTCTAGCTAT
CCCGCCCCTAACTCCGCCCATCCCGCCCCTAACTCCGCCCAGTTCCGCCCATTCTCCGCCCCATGGCTGA
CTAATTTTTTTTATTTATGCAGAGGCCGAGGCCGCCTCGGCCTCTGAGCTATTCCAGAAGTAGTGAGGAG
GCTTTTTTGGAGGCCTAGGGACGTACCCAATTCGCCCTATAGTGAGTCGTATTACGCGCGCTCACTGGCC
GTCGTTTTACAACGTCGTGACTGGGAAAACCCTGGCGTTACCCAACTTAATCGCCTTGCAGCACATCCCC
CTTTCGCCAGCTGGCGTAATAGCGAAGAGGCCCGCACCGATCGCCCTTCCCAACAGTTGCGCAGCCTGAA
TGGCGAATGGG
[124 nt withheld, positions 4352-4475]
C
[91 nt withheld, positions 4477-4567]
A
[49 nt withheld, positions 4569-4617]
CCTTTGACGTTGGAGTCCACGTTCTTT
[37 nt withheld, positions 4645-4681]
ACCCTATCTCGGTCTATTCTTTTGATTTATAAGGGATTTTGCCGATTTCGGCCTATTGGTTAAAAAATGA
GCTGATTTAACAAAAATTTAACGCGAATTTTAACAAAATATTAACGCTTACAATTTAGGTGGCACTTTTC
GGGGAAATGTGCGCGGAACCCCTATTTGTTTATTTTTCTAAATACATTCAAATATGTATCCGCTCATGAG
ACAATAACCCTGATAAATGCTTCAATAATATTGAAAAAGGAAGAGTATGAGTATTCAACATTTCCGTGTC
GCCCTTATTCCCTTTTTTGCGGCATTTTGCCTTCCTGTTTTTGCTCACCCAGAAACGCTGGTGAAAGTAA
AAGATGCTGAAGATCAGTTGGGTGCACGAGTGGGTTACATCGAACTGGATCTCAACAGCGGTAAGATCCT
TGAGAGTTTTCGCCCCGAAGAACGTTTTCCAATGATGAGCACTTTTAAAGTTCTGCTATGTGGCGCGGTA
TTATCCCGTATTGACGCCGGGCAAGAGCAACTCGGTCGCCGCATACACTATTCTCAGAATGACTTGGTTG
AGTACTCACCAGTCACAGAAAAGCATCTTACGGATGGCATGACAGTAAGAGAATTATGCAGTGCTGCCAT
AACCATGAGTGATAACACTGCGGCCAACTTACTTCTGACAACGATCGGAGGACCGAAGGAGCTAACCGCT
TTTTTGCACAACATGGGGGATCATGTAACTCGCCTTGATCGTTGGGAACCGGAGCTGAATGAAGCCATAC
CAAACGACGAGCGTGACACCACGATGCCTGTAGCAATGGCAACAACGTTGCGCAAACTATTAACTGGCGA
ACTACTTACTCTAGCTTCCCGGCAACAATTAATAGACTGGATGGAGGCGGATAAAGTTGCAGGACCACTT
CTGCGCTCGGCCCTTCCGGCTGGCTGGTTTATTGCTGATAAATCTGGAGCCGGTGAGCGTGGGTCTCGCG
GTATCATTGCAGCACTGGGGCCAGATGGTAAGCCCTCCCGTATCGTAGTTATCTACACGACGGGGAGTCA
GGCAACTATGGATGAACGAAATAGACAGATCGCTGAGATAGGTGCCTCACTGATTAAGCATTGGTAACTG
TCAGACCAAGTTTACTCATATATACTTTAGATTGATTTAAAACTTCATTTTTAATTTAAAAGGATCTAGG
TGAAGATCCTTTTTGATAATCTCATGACCAAAATCCCTTAACGTGAGTTTTCGTTCCACTGAGCGTCAGA
CCCCGTAGAAAAGATCAAAGGATCTTCTTGAGATCCTTTTTTTCTGCGCGTAATCTGCTGCTTGCAAACA
AAAAAACCACCGCTACCAGCGGTGGTTTGTTTGCCGGATCAAGAGCTACCAACTCTTTTTCCGAAGGTAA
CTGGCTTCAGCAGAGCGCAGATACCAAATACTGTTCTTCTAGTGTAGCCGTAGTTAGGCCACCACTTCAA
GAACTCTGTAGCACCGCCTACATACCTCGCTCTGCTAATCCTGTTACCAGTGGCTGCTGCCAGTGGCGAT
AAGTCGTGTCTTACCGGGTTGGACTCAAGACGATAGTTACCGGATAAGGCGCAGCGGTCGGGCTGAACGG
GGGGTTCGTGCACACAGCCCAGCTTGGAGCGAACGACCTACACCGAACTGAGATACCTACAGCGTGAGCT
ATGAGAAAGCGCCACGCTTCCCGAAGGGAGAAAGGCGGACAGGTATCCGGTAAGCGGCAGGGTCGGAACA
GGAGAGCGCACGAGGGAGCTTCCAGGGGGAAACGCCTGGTATCTTTATAGTCCTGTCGGGTTTCGCCACC
TCTGACTTGAGCGTCGATTTTTGTGATGCTCGTCAGGGGGGCGGAGCCTATGGAAAAACGCCAGCAACGC
GGCCTTTTTACGGTTCCTGGCCTTTTGCTGGCCTTTTGCTCACATGTTCTTTCCTGCGTTATCCCCTGAT
TCTGTGGATAACCGTATTACCGCCTTTGAGTGAGCTGATACCGCTCGCCGCAGCCGAACGACCGAGCGCA
GCGAGTCAGTGAGCGAGGAAGCGGAAGAGCGCCCAATACGCAAACCGCCTCTCCCCGCGCGTTGGCCGAT
TCATTAATGCAGCTGGCACGACAGGTTTCCCGACTGGAAAGCGGGCAGTGAGCGCAACGCAATTAATGTG
AGTTAGCTCACTCATTAGGCACCCCAGGCTTTACACTTTATGCTTCCGGCTCGTATGTTGTGTGGAATTG
TGAGCGGATAACAATTTCACACAGGAAACAGCTATGACCATGATTACGCCAAGCGCGCAATTAACCCTCA
CTAAAGGGAACAAAAGCTGGAGCTGCAAGCTTAATGTAGTCTTATGCAATACTCTTGTAGTCTTGCAACA
TGGTAACGATGAGTTAGCAACATGCCTTACAAGGAGAGAAAAAGCACCGTGCATGCCGATTGGTGGAAGT
AAGGTGGTACGATCGTGCCTTATTAGGAAGGCAACAGACGGGTCTGACATGGATTGGACGAACCACTGAA
TTGCCGCATTGCAGAGATATTGTATTTAAGTGCCTAGCTCGATACATAAACGGGTCTCTCTGGTTAGACC
AGATCTGAGCCTGGGAGCTCTCTGGCTAACTAGGGAACCCACTGCTTAAGCCTCAATAAAGCTTGCCTTG
AGTGCTTCAAGTAGTGTGTGCCCGTCTGTTGTGTGACTCTGGTAACTAGAGATCCCTCAGACCCTTTTAG
TCAGTGTGGAAAATCTCTAGCAGTGGCGCCCGAACAGGGACTTGAAAGCGAAAGGGAAACCAGAGGAGCT
CTCTCGACGCAGGACTCGGCTTGCTGAAGCGCGCACGGCAAGAGGCGAGGGGCGGCGACTGGTGAGTACG
CCAAAAATTTTGACTAGCGGAGGCTAGAAGGAGAGAGATGGGTGCGAGAGCGTCAGTATTAAGCGGGGGA
GAATTAGATCGCGATGGGAAAAAATTCGGTTAAGGCCAGGGGGAAAGAAAAAATATAAATTAAAACATAT
AGTATGGGCAAGCAGGGAGCTAGAACGATTCGCAGTTAATCCTGGCCTGTTAGAAACATCAGAAGGCTGT
AGACAAATACTGGGACAGCTACAACCATCCCTTCAGACAGGATCAGAAGAACTTAGATCATTATATAATA
CAGTAGCAACCCTCTATTGTGTGCATCAAAGGATAGAGATAAAAGACACCAAGGAAGCTTTAGACAAGAT
AGAGGAAGAGCAAAACAAAAGTAAGACCACCGCACAGCAAGCGGCCGCTGATCTTCAGACCTGGAGGAGG
AGATATGAGGGACAATTGGAGAAGTGAATTATATAAATATAAAGTAGTAAAAATTGAACCATTAGGAGTA
GCACCCACCAAGGCAAAGAGAAGAGTGGTGCAGAGAGAAAAAAGAGCAGTGGGAATAGGAGCTTTGTTCC
TTGGGTTCTTGGGAGCAGCAGGAAGCACTATGGGCGCAGCGTCAATGACGCTGACGGTACAGGCCAGACA
ATTATTGTCTGGTATAGTGCAGCAGCAGAACAATTTGCTGAGGGCTATTGAGGCGCAACAGCATCTGTTG
CAACTCACAGTCTGGGGCATCAAGCAGCTCCAGGCAAGAATCCTGGCTGTGGAAAGATACCTAAAGGATC
AACAGCTCCTGGGGATTTGGGGTTGCTCTGGAAAACTCATTTGCACCACTGCTGTGCCTTGGAATGCTAG
TTGGAGTAATAAATCTCTGGAACAGATTTGGAATCACACGACCTGGATGGAGTGGGACAGAGAAATTAAC
AATTACACAAGCTTAATACACTCCTTAATTGAAGAATCGCAAAACCAGCAAGAAAAGAATGAACAAGAAT
TATTGGAATTAGATAAATGGGCAAGTTTGTGGAATTGGTTTAACATAACAAATTGGCTGTGGTATATAAA
ATTATTCATAATGATAGTAGGAGGCTTGGTAGGTTTAAGAATAGTTTTTGCTGTACTTTCTATAGTGAAT
AGAGTTAGGCAGGGATATTCACCATTATCGTTTCAGACCCACCTCCCAACCCCGAGGGGACCCATGCATT
GCATCTCAATTAGTCAGCAACCAGGTGTGGAAAGTCCCCAGGCTCCCCAGCAGGCAGAAGTATGCAAAGC
ATGCGTCTCAATTAGTCAGCAACCATAGTCCCGCCCCTAACTCCGCCCATCCCGCCCCTAACTCCGCCCA
GTTCCGCCCATTCTCCGCCCCATGGCTGACTAATTTTTTTTATTTATGCAGAGGCCGAGGCCGCCTCGGC
CTCTGAGCTATTCCAGAAGTAGTGAGGAGGCTTTTTTGGAGGCCTAGGCTTTTGCAAAAAGCTTTCTAGA
GGTACCACCGGAGCTTACCATGACCGAGTACAAGCCCACGGTGCGCCTCGCCACCCGCGACGACGTCCCC
AGGGCCGTACGCACCCTCGCCGCCGCGTTCGCCGACTACCCCGCCACGCGCCACACCGTCGATCCGGACC
GCCACATCGAGCGGGTCACCGAGCTGCAAGAACTCTTCCTCACGCGCGTCGGGCTCGACATCGGCAAGGT
GTGGGTCGCGGACGACGGCGCCGCCGTGGCGGTCTGGACCACGCCGGAGAGCGTCGAAGCGGGGGCGGTG
TTCGCCGAGATCGGCCCGCGCATGGCCGAGTTGAGCGGTTCCCGGCTGGCCGCGCAGCAACAGATGGAAG
GCCTCCTGGCGCCGCACCGGCCCAAGGAGCCCGCGTGGTTCCTGGCCACCGTCGGCGTCTCGCCCGACCA
CCAGGGCAAGGGTCTGGGCAGCGCCGTCGTGCTCCCCGGAGTGGAGGCGGCCGAGCGCGCCGGGGTGCCC
GCCTTCCTGGAGACCTCCGCGCCCCGCAACCTCCCCTTCTACGAGCGGCTCGGCTTCACCGTCACCGCCG
ACGTCGAGGTGCCCGAAGGACCGCGCACCTGGTGCATGACCCGCAAGCCCGGTGCCAGTTAACGAATTCT
AGATCTTGAGACAAATGGCAGTATTCATCCACAATTTTAAAAGAAAAGGGGGGATTGGGGGGTACAGTGC
AGGGGAAAGAATAGTAGACATAATAGCAACAGACATACAAACTAAAGAATTACAAAAACAAATTACAAAA
ATTCAAAATTTTCGGGTTTATTACAGGGACAGCAGAGATCCACTTTGGCGCCGGCTCGAGGCCTGCAGGT
GCAAAGATGGATAAAGTTTTAAACAGAGAGGAATCTTTGCAGCTAATGGACCTTCTAGGTCTTGAAAGGA
GTGGGAATT
