>Addgene plasmid #143016 | TFORF0223 | depositor partial sequence | sequence record 281186 | Insert
ACCGCCACCATGGCTAAAAGACCAGGACCCCCTGGAAGCCGAGAAATGGGACTGTTGACATTCAGAGACA
TAGCTATAGAATTCTCTCTGGAGGAATGGCAATGCCTGGATTGTGCTCAGCGGAATTTATATAGAGATGT
GATGTTAGAGAACTACAGAAACCTGGTCTCCCTGGGTATTGCTGTCTCTAAGCCAGACTTGATCACCTGT
CTGGAGCAAAATAAAGAGTCCCAGAATATAAAGAGAAATGAGATGGTAGCCAAACACCCAGTTACGCGTT
CCCATTTCACCCAAGACCTTCAGCCAGAGCAGGGCATCAAAGATTCACTCCAAAAAGTAATACCAAGAAC
ATATGGAAAATGTGGACATGAGAAATTACAATTTAAAAAATGCTGTAAAAGTGTGGGTGAATATGAGGTG
CACAAGGGAGGTTATAGTGAAGTTAACCAATGTTTGTCAACTACCCAAAACAAAATATTTCAGACTCATA
AATATGTCAAAGTCTTTGGTAAATTTTCAAATTCCAATAGAGATAAAACAAGATATACTGGAAATAAACA
TTTCAAATGTAACAAATATGGCAAATCATTTTGCATGCTTTCACACCTAAATCAACATCAGGTAATTCAT
ACTAGGGAGAAGTCCTACAAATGCAAAGAATGTGGCAAATCCTTTAACTGCTCCTCAAACCATACTACAC
ATAAAATAATTCATACTGGAGAGAAACCATATAGATGTGAGGAATGTGGCAAAGCCTTTAGCTGGTCTGC
AAACCTTACTAGACATAAGAGAACTCATACTGGAGAGAAACCCTACACGTGTGAAGAATGTGGCCAAGCC
TTTAGGCGCTCCTCAGCACTTACTAACCACAAGAGAATTCATACTGGAGAGAGACCCTACAAATGTGAAG
AATGTGGCAAAGCCTTTAGCGTATCCTCAACCCTCACTGACCACAAGAGAATTCATACTGGAGAGAAACC
CTGCAGGTGTGAGGAATGTGGCAAAGCCTTTAGCTGGTCCTCAAACCTTACTAGACATAAGAGAATTCAT
ACTAGAGAGAAACCCTATGCCTGTGAAGAATGTGGCCAAGCCTTTAGCTTATCCTCGAACCTTATGAGAC
ATAGGAGAATTCATACTGGAGAGAAACCCTACACATGTGAAGAATGTGGCCAAGACTTTAGGCGCTCCTC
AGCACTTACTATCCACAAGAGAATTCATACTGGAGAGAGACCCTACAAATGTGAAGAGTGTGGCAAAGTC
TTTAGCTTATCCTCAACCCTCACTGACCACAAGAGAATTCATACTGGAGAGAGACCCTACAAATGTGAAG
AATGTGGCAAAGCCTTTAGCTTATCCTCAACCCTCACTGACCACAAGAGAATTCATACTGGAGAGAGACC
CTACACATGTGAAGAATGTGGCAAAGCCTTTAATTGCTCCTCAACCCTTATGCAACATAAGAGAATTCAT
ACTGGAGAGAAACCCTACAAATGTGAAGAATGTGAGCAAGCTTTTAAGTGGCATTCAAGTCTTGCTAAAC
ATAAGATAATTCACACTGGAGAGAAACCCTACAAATGTGAATAGTAATGAACTAGTCCGTAACTTGAAAG
TATTTCGATTTCTTGGCTTTATATATCTTGTGGAAAGGACGATACTCACGCCAGGTCAGGGAGCTC
