>Addgene plasmid #143016 | TFORF0223 | depositor partial sequence | sequence record 281187 | Barcode
TACTCACGCCAGGTCAGGGAGCTC
